Addgene plasmid #109427: plenti-CMV-mCherry-T2A-GFP
Purpose: A lentiviral backbone expressing mCherry-T2A-eGFP off of a CMV promoter.
Depositing lab: Reuben Harris. Depositing organization: University of Minnesota. Publication: A fluorescent reporter for quantification and enrichment of DNA editing by APOBEC-Cas9 or cleavage by Cas9 in living cells. St Martin A, Salamango D, Serebrenik A, Shaban N, Brown WL, Donati F, Munagala U, Conticello SG, Harris RS. Nucleic Acids Res. 2018 May 9. pii: 4994269. doi: 10.1093/nar/gky332. PubMed 29746667.
Backbone
  Vector backbone: HIV-1 NL4-3
  Backbone size w/o insert (bp): 9268
  Modifications to backbone: Removed gag-pol, vif, vpr, and part of env from HIV-1 NL4-3 backbone. Inserted mCherry T2A GFP.
  Vector type: Lentiviral
Growth in bacteria
  Bacterial resistance: Ampicillin, 100 μg/mL
  Growth temperature: 37°C
  Growth strain: NEB Stable
  Copy number: Unknown
Gene/Insert
  Gene/Insert name: mCherry T2A GFP
  Species: Synthetic
  Insert size (bp): 1503
  Promoter: CMV
  Cloning method: Restriction Enzyme; 5′ cloning site BamHI (not destroyed); 3′ cloning site KpnI (not destroyed)
  Sequencing primers: 5′ CTGGCTACCGGTATGGTGAGCAAGGGCGAGG; 3′ CTTGTACTCGAGATCTGCACCGGGCTTGTACAGCTCGTCCATGCC
Terms and licenses: Academic/Nonprofit Terms; Industry Terms: Not Available to Industry
How to cite: plenti-CMV-mCherry-T2A-GFP was a gift from Reuben Harris (Addgene plasmid # 109427 ; http://n2t.net/addgene:109427 ; RRID:Addgene_109427)
