[The description below was written by a language model from this plasmid's Addgene catalogue record and pLannotate feature annotations shown in this document.]
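Description:
plenti-CMV-mCherry-T2A-GFP is a lentiviral vector built from the HIV-1 NL4-3 proviral clone rather than from a minimal third-generation transfer plasmid. According to the record, gag-pol, vif, vpr and part of env were removed from the provirus and a synthetic mCherry-T2A-GFP cassette of about 1.5 kb was inserted between BamHI and KpnI sites. The annotated full sequence (about 11.5 kb) agrees with this. It shows HIV-1 LTR sequences at both ends of the viral region (both labelled as truncated 5' LTRs by the annotation software), the Ψ packaging signal, a residual gag fragment, the cPPT/CTS element, short remnants of vif and vpr, a tat fragment, a portion of env and nef fragments. Two small hits to human genes downstream of the 3' LTR may be cellular flanking sequence carried over from the original proviral clone, though the record does not say so. The plasmid is propagated in E. coli through a high-copy ColE1/pUC-type origin with ampicillin resistance, and a recombination-limiting strain is listed as the growth host, as is common for LTR-containing plasmids.

The payload is an internal CMV enhancer/promoter driving mCherry followed by EGFP in a single open reading frame. The gap between the two annotated coding sequences corresponds to the T2A peptide named in the record. T2A causes ribosomal skipping, so one transcript yields separate red and green proteins in roughly equal amounts. The associated publication describes a fluorescent reporter for quantifying and enriching DNA editing by APOBEC-Cas9 or cleavage by Cas9 in living cells. This construct expresses both fluorophores constitutively, and the record describes it simply as the lentiviral backbone for that dual-colour cassette. Because gag-pol and part of env are deleted, particle production would need those functions supplied in trans.
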