Features (pLannotate 1.2.2; 24 found; start..end, strand, type, name):
    730..1087    +  enhancer       CMV enhancer (fragment): human cytomegalovirus immediate early enhancer
   1088..1291    +  promoter       CMV promoter: human cytomegalovirus (CMV) immediate early promoter
   1328..2035    +  CDS            mCherry: mCherry is a basic (constitutively fluorescent) red fluorescent protein published in 2004, derived from Discosoma sp.. It is reported to be a very rapidly-maturing monomer with low acid sensitivity.
   2114..2830    +  CDS            EGFP: EGFP is a basic (constitutively fluorescent) green fluorescent protein published in 1996, derived from Aequorea victoria. It is reported to be a rapidly-maturing weak dimer with moderate acid sensitivity.
   2832..3233    +  CDS            nef (fragment): NEF_HV1BR - Experimental evidence at protein level: Swiss-Prot protein existence level 1. Extracellular Nef protein targets CD4(+) T-lymphocytes for apoptosis by interacting with CXCR4 surface receptors (PubMed:14990729). From Human immunodeficiency virus type 1 group M subtype B (isolate BRU/LAI) (HIV-1).
   3358..3538    +  LTR            5' LTR (truncated): truncated 5' long terminal repeat (LTR) from HIV-1
   3712..3792    +  CDS            C8orf44 (fragment): CH044_HUMAN - Experimental evidence at transcript level: Swiss-Prot protein existence level 2. From Homo sapiens (Human).
   4585..4773    +  CDS            EEF1AKMT2 (fragment): EFMT2_HUMAN - Also known as C10orf138, METTL10 From Homo sapiens (Human).
   5112..5166    -  CDS            lacI (fragment): lac repressor; lacI; The lac repressor binds to the lac operator to inhibit transcription in E. coli. This inhibition can be relieved by adding lactose or isopropyl-β-D-thiogalactopyranoside (IPTG).
   5349..5937    -  rep_origin     ori: high-copy-number ColE1/pMB1/pBR322/pUC origin of replication
   6108..6968    -  CDS            AmpR: β-lactamase; bla; confers resistance to ampicillin, carbenicillin, and related antibiotics
   6969..7073    -  promoter       AmpR promoter: bla
   7168..7203    +  CDS            rop (fragment): Rop protein, which maintains plasmids at low copy number; rop
   7305..7404    +  misc_feature   bom (fragment): basis of mobility region from pBR322
   7410..7476    -  CDS            lacZα (fragment): LacZα fragment of β-galactosidase; lacZ fragment
   8654..8983    +  CDS            nef (fragment): NEF_HV1A2 - Experimental evidence at protein level: Swiss-Prot protein existence level 1. Extracellular Nef protein targets CD4(+) T-lymphocytes for apoptosis by interacting with CXCR4 surface receptors. From Human immunodeficiency virus type 1 group M subtype B (isolate ARV2/SF2) (HIV-1).
   9031..9288    +  LTR            5' LTR (truncated): truncated 5' long terminal repeat (LTR) from HIV-1
   9336..9460    +  misc_feature   HIV-1 Ψ: packaging signal of human immunodeficiency virus type 1
   9444..9994    +  CDS            HIV-1 gag (fragment): gag protein from human immunodeficiency virus 1; gag
  10222..10339   +  misc_feature   cPPT/CTS: central polypurine tract and central termination sequence of HIV-1
  10482..10568   +  CDS            vif (fragment): VIF_HV1N5 - Experimental evidence at protein level: Swiss-Prot protein existence level 1. Counteracts the innate antiviral activity of host APOBEC3F and APOBEC3G. Forms a complex with host APOBEC3F and APOBEC3G thus preventing the entry of these lethally hypermutating enzymes into progeny virions. Recruits an active E3 ubiquitin ligase complex composed of elongin BC, CUL5, and RBX2 to induce polyubiquitination of APOBEC3G and APOBEC3F. In turn, they are directed to the 26S proteasome for degradation. Vif interaction with APOBEC3G also blocks its cytidine deaminase activity in a proteasome-inde
  10569..10691   +  CDS            vpr (fragment): VPR_HV1H2 - Experimental evidence at protein level: Swiss-Prot protein existence level 1. During virus replication, may deplete host UNG protein, and incude G2-M cell cycle arrest. Acts by targeting specific host proteins for degradation by the 26S proteasome, through association with the cellular CUL4A-DDB1 E3 ligase complex by direct interaction with host VPRPB/DCAF-1. Cell cycle arrest reportedly occurs within hours of infection and is not blocked by antiviral agents, suggesting that it is initiated by the VPR carried into the virion. Additionally, VPR induces apoptosis in a cell cycle depe
  10675..10890   +  CDS            tat (fragment): TAT_HV1H2 - Experimental evidence at protein level: Swiss-Prot protein existence level 1. Extracellular circulating Tat can be endocytosed by surrounding uninfected cells via the binding to several surface receptors such as CD26, CXCR4, heparan sulfate proteoglycans (HSPG) or LDLR. Neurons are rarely infected, but they internalize Tat via their LDLR. Through its interaction with nuclear HATs, Tat is potentially able to control the acetylation-dependent cellular gene expression. Modulates the expression of many cellular genes involved in cell survival, proliferation or in coding for cytokines o
  10913..708     +  CDS            env (fragment) (across the origin): ENV_HV1B1 - Experimental evidence at protein level: Swiss-Prot protein existence level 1. [Transmembrane protein gp41]: Acts as a class I viral fusion protein. Under the current model, the protein has at least 3 conformational states: pre-fusion native state, pre-hairpin intermediate state, and post-fusion hairpin state. During fusion of viral and target intracellular membranes, the coiled coil regions (heptad repeats) assume a trimer-of-hairpins structure, positioning the fusion peptide in close proximity to the C-terminal region of the ectodomain. The formation of this structure appears to d
>Addgene plasmid #109427 | plenti-CMV-mCherry-T2A-GFP | addgene full sequence | sequence record 274194 | Addgene NGS Result
CAGATTTGGAATAACATGACCTGGATGGAGTGGGACAGAGAAATTAACAATTACACAAGCTTAATACACT
CCTTAATTGAAGAATCGCAAAACCAGCAAGAAAAGAATGAACAAGAATTATTGGAATTAGATAAATGGGC
AAGTTTGTGGAATTGGTTTAACATAACAAATTGGCTGTGGTATATAAAATTATTCATAATGATAGTAGGA
GGCTTGGTAGGTTTAAGAATAGTTTTTGCTGTACTTTCTATAGTGAATAGAGTTAGGCAGGGATATTCAC
CATTATCGTTTCAGACCCACCTCCCAATCCCGAGGGGACCCGACAGGCCCGAAGGAATAGAAGAAGAAGG
TGGAGAGAGAGACAGAGACAGATCCATTCGATTAGTGAACGGATCCTTAGCACTTATCTGGGACGATCTG
CGGAGCCTGTGCCTCTTCAGCTACCACCGCTTGAGAGACTTACTCTTGATTGTAACGAGGATTGTGGAAC
TTCTGGGACGCAGGGGGTGGGAAGCCCTCAAATATTGGTGGAATCTCCTACAATATTGGAGTCAGGAGCT
AAAGAATAGTGCTGTTAGCTTGCTCAATGCCACAGCCATAGCAGTAGCTGAGGGGACAGATAGGGTTATA
GAAGTAGTACAAGGAGCTTGTAGAGCTATTCGCCACATACCTAGAAGAATAAGACAGGGCTTGGAAAGGA
TTTTGCTATAAGATGGGTGGCGCGGCCGCTTAATAGTAATCAATTACGGGGTCATTAGTTCATAGCCCAT
ATATGGAGTTCCGCGTTACATAACTTACGGTAAATGGCCCGCCTGGCTGACCGCCCAACGACCCCCGCCC
ATTGACGTCAATAATGACGTATGTTCCCATAGTAACGCCAATTGGGACTTTCCATTGACGTCAATGGGTG
GAGTATTTACGGTAAACTGCCCACTTGGCAGTACATCAAGTGTATCATATGCCAAGTACGCCCCCTATTG
ACGTCAATGACGGTAAATGGCCCGCCTGGCATTATGCCCAGTACATGACCTTATGGGACTTTCCTACTTG
GCAGTACATCTACGTATTAGTCATCGCTATTACCATGGTGATGCGGTTTTGGCAGTACATCAATGGGCGT
GGATAGCGGTTTGACTCACGGGGATTTCCAAGTCTCCACCCCATTGACGTCAATGGGAGTTTGTTTTGGC
ACCAAAATCAACGGGACTTTCCAAAATGTCGTAACAACTCCGCCCCATTGACGCAAATGGGCGGTAGGCG
TGTACGGTGGGAGGTCTATATAAGCAGAGCTCGTTTAGTGAACCGTCAGATCCAGCTGGCTACCGGTATG
GTGAGCAAGGGCGAGGAGGATAACATGGCCATCATCAAGGAGTTCATGCGCTTCAAGGTGCACATGGAGG
GCTCCGTGAACGGCCACGAGTTCGAGATCGAGGGCGAGGGCGAGGGCCGCCCCTACGAGGGCACCCAGAC
CGCCAAGCTGAAGGTGACCAAGGGTGGCCCCCTGCCCTTCGCCTGGGACATCCTGTCCCCTCAGTTCATG
TACGGCTCCAAGGCCTACGTGAAGCACCCCGCCGACATCCCCGACTACTTGAAGCTGTCCTTCCCCGAGG
GCTTCAAGTGGGAGCGCGTGATGAACTTCGAGGACGGCGGCGTGGTGACCGTGACCCAGGACTCCTCCCT
GCAGGACGGCGAGTTCATCTACAAGGTGAAGCTGCGCGGCACCAACTTCCCCTCCGACGGCCCCGTAATG
CAGAAGAAGACCATGGGCTGGGAGGCCTCCTCCGAGCGGATGTACCCCGAGGACGGCGCCCTGAAGGGCG
AGATCAAGCAGAGGCTGAAGCTGAAGGACGGCGGCCACTACGACGCTGAGGTCAAGACCACCTACAAGGC
CAAGAAGCCCGTGCAGCTGCCCGGCGCCTACAACGTCAACATCAAGTTGGACATCACCTCCCACAACGAG
GACTACACCATCGTGGAACAGTACGAACGCGCCGAGGGCCGCCACTCCACCGGCGGCATGGACGAGCTGT
ACAAGCCCGGTGCAGATCTCGAGTACAAGGAGGGCAGAGGAAGTCTTCTAACATGCGGTGACGTGGAGGA
GAATCCCGGCCCTATGGTCAGTAAAGGTGAAGAACTGTTCACCGGGGTGGTGCCCATCCTGGTCGAGCTG
GACGGCGACGTAAACGGCCACAAGTTCAGCGTGTCCGGCGAGGGCGAGGGCGATGCCACCTACGGCAAGC
TGACCCTGAAGTTCATCTGCACCACCGGCAAGCTGCCCGTGCCCTGGCCCACCCTCGTGACCACCCTGAC
CTACGGCGTGCAGTGCTTCAGCCGCTACCCCGACCACATGAAGCAGCACGACTTCTTCAAGTCCGCCATG
CCCGAAGGCTACGTCCAGGAGCGCACCATCTTCTTCAAGGACGACGGCAACTACAAGACCCGCGCCGAGG
TGAAGTTCGAGGGCGACACCCTGGTGAACCGCATCGAGCTGAAGGGCATCGACTTCAAGGAGGACGGCAA
CATCCTGGGGCACAAGCTGGAGTACAACTACAACAGCCACAACGTCTATATCATGGCCGACAAGCAGAAG
AACGGCATCAAGGTGAACTTCAAGATCCGCCACAACATCGAGGACGGCAGCGTGCAGCTCGCCGACCACT
ACCAGCAGAACACCCCCATCGGCGACGGCCCCGTGCTGCTGCCCGACAACCACTACCTGAGCACCCAGTC
CGCCCTGAGCAAAGACCCCAACGAGAAGCGCGATCACATGGTCCTGCTGGAGTTCGTGACCGCCGCCGGG
ATCACTCTCGGTATGGATGAATTATATAAATAAGGTACCTTTAAGACCAATGACTTACAAGGCAGCTGTA
GATCTTAGCCACTTTTTAAAAGAAAAGGGGGGACTGGAAGGGCTAATTCACTCCCAAAGAAGACAAGATA
TCCTTGATCTGTGGATCTACCACACACAAGGCTACTTCCCTGATTGGCAGAACTACACACCAGGGCCAGG
GGTCAGATATCCACTGACCTTTGGATGGTGCTACAAGCTAGTACCAGTTGAGCCAGATAAGGTAGAAGAG
GCCAATAAAGGAGAGAACACCAGCTTGTTACACCCTGTGAGCCTGCATGGAATGGATGACCCTGAGAGAG
AAGTGTTAGAGTGGAGGTTTGACAGCCGCCTAGCATTTCATCACGTGGCCCGAGAGCTGCATCCGGAGTA
CTTCAAGAACTGCTGACATCGAGCTTGCTACAAGGGACTTTCCGCTGGGGACTTTCCAGGGAGGCGTGGC
CTGGGCGGGACTGGGGAGTGGCGAGCCCTCAGATGCTGCATATAAGCAGCTGCTTTTTGCCTGTACTGGG
TCTCTCTGGTTAGACCAGATCTGAGCCTGGGAGCTCTCTGGCTAACTAGGGAACCCACTGCTTAAGCCTC
AATAAAGCTTGCCTTGAGTGCTTCAAGTAGTGTGTGCCCGTCTGTTGTGTGACTCTGGTAACTAGAGATC
CCTCAGACCCTTTTAGTCAGTGTGGAAAATCTCTAGCACCCAGGAGGTAGAGGTTGCAGTGAGCCAAGAT
CGCGCCACTGCATTCCAGCCTGGGCAAGAAAACAAGACTGTCTAAAATAATAATAATAAGTTAAGGGTAT
TAAATATATTTATACATGGAGGTCATAAAAATATATATATTTGGGCTGGGCGCAGTGGCTCACACCTGCG
CCCGGCCCTTTGGGAGGCCGAGGCAGGTGGATCACCTGAGTTTGGGAGTTCCAGACCAGCCTGACCAACA
TGGAGAAACCCCTTCTCTGTGTATTTTTAGTAGATTTTATTTTATGTGTATTTTATTCACAGGTATTTCT
GGAAAACTGAAACTGTTTTTCCTCTACTCTGATACCACAAGAATCATCAGCACAGAGGAAGACTTCTGTG
ATCAAATGTGGTGGGAGAGGGAGGTTTTCACCAGCACATGAGCAGTCAGTTCTGCCGCAGACTCGGCGGG
TGTCCTTCGGTTCAGTTCCAACACCGCCTGCCTGGAGAGAGGTCAGACCACAGGGTGAGGGCTCAGTCCC
CAAGACATAAACACCCAAGACATAAACACCCAACAGGTCCACCCCGCCTGCTGCCCAGGCAGAGCCGATT
CACCAAGACGGGAATTAGGATAGAGAAAGAGTAAGTCACACAGAGCCGGCTGTGCGGGAGAACGGAGTTC
TATTATGACTCAAATCAGTCTCCCCAAGCATTCGGGGATCAGAGTTTTTAAGGATAACTTAGTGTGTAGG
GGGCCAGTGAGTTGGAGATGAAAGCGTAGGGAGTCGAAGGTGTCCTTTTGCGCCGAGTCAGTTCCTGGGT
GGGGGCCACAAGATCGGATGAGCCAGTTTATCAATCCGGGGGTGCCAGCTGATCCATGGAGTGCAGGGTC
TGCAAAATATCTCAAGCACTGATTGATCTTAGGTTTTACAATAGTGATGTTACCCCAGGAACAATTTGGG
GAAGGTCAGAATCTTGTAGCCTGTAGCTGCATGACTCCTAAACCATAATTTCTTTTTTGTTTTTTTTTTT
TTATTTTTGAGACAGGGTCTCACTCTGTCACCTAGGCTGGAGTGCAGTGGTGCAATCACAGCTCACTGCA
GCCTCAACGTCGTAAGCTCAAGCGATCCTCCCACCTCAGCCTGCCTGGTAGCTGAGACTACAAGCGACGC
CCCAGTTAATTTTTGTATTTTTGGTAGAGGCAGCGTTTTGCCGTGTGGCCCTGGCTGGTCTCGAACTCCT
GGGCTCAAGTGATCCAGCCTCAGCCTCCCAAAGTGCTGGGACAACCGGGGCCAGTCACTGCACCTGGCCC
TAAACCATAATTTCTAATCTTTTGGCTAATTTGTTAGTCCTACAAAGGCAGTCTAGTCCCCAGGCAAAAA
GGGGGTTTGTTTCGGGAAAGGGCTGTTACTGTCTTTGTTTCAAACTATAAACTAAGTTCCTCCTAAACTT
AGTTCGGCCTACACCCAGGAATGAACAAGGAGAGCTTGGAGGTTAGAAGCACGATGGAATTGGTTAGGTC
AGATCTCTTTCACTGTCTGAGTTATAATTTTGCAATGGTGGTTCAAAGACTGCCCGCTTCTGACACCAGT
CGCTGCATTAATGAATCGGCCAACGCGCGGGGAGAGGCGGTTTGCGTATTGGGCGCTCTTCCGCTTCCTC
GCTCACTGACTCGCTGCGCTCGGTCGTTCGGCTGCGGCGAGCGGTATCAGCTCACTCAAAGGCGGTAATA
CGGTTATCCACAGAATCAGGGGATAACGCAGGAAAGAACATGTGAGCAAAAGGCCAGCAAAAGGCCAGGA
ACCGTAAAAAGGCCGCGTTGCTGGCGTTTTTCCATAGGCTCCGCCCCCCTGACGAGCATCACAAAAATCG
ACGCTCAAGTCAGAGGTGGCGAAACCCGACAGGACTATAAAGATACCAGGCGTTTCCCCCTGGAAGCTCC
CTCGTGCGCTCTCCTGTTCCGACCCTGCCGCTTACCGGATACCTGTCCGCCTTTCTCCCTTCGGGAAGCG
TGGCGCTTTCTCATAGCTCACGCTGTAGGTATCTCAGTTCGGTGTAGGTCGTTCGCTCCAAGCTGGGCTG
TGTGCACGAACCCCCCGTTCAGCCCGACCGCTGCGCCTTATCCGGTAACTATCGTCTTGAGTCCAACCCG
GTAAGACACGACTTATCGCCACTGGCAGCAGCCACTGGTAACAGGATTAGCAGAGCGAGGTATGTAGGCG
GTGCTACAGAGTTCTTGAAGTGGTGGCCTAACTACGGCTACACTAGAAGAACAGTATTTGGTATCTGCGC
TCTGCTGAAGCCAGTTACCTTCGGAAAAAGAGTTGGTAGCTCTTGATCCGGCAAACAAACCACCGCTGGT
AGCGGTGGTTTTTTTGTTTGCAAGCAGCAGATTACGCGCAGAAAAAAAGGATCTCAAGAAGATCCTTTGA
TCTTTTCTACGGGGTCTGACGCTCAGTGGAACGAAAACTCACGTTAAGGGATTTTGGTCATGAGATTATC
AAAAAGGATCTTCACCTAGATCCTTTTAAATTAAAAATGAAGTTTTAAATCAATCTAAAGTATATATGAG
TAAACTTGGTCTGACAGTTACCAATGCTTAATCAGTGAGGCACCTATCTCAGCGATCTGTCTATTTCGTT
CATCCATAGTTGCCTGACTCCCCGTCGTGTAGATAACTACGATACGGGAGGGCTTACCATCTGGCCCCAG
TGCTGCAATGATACCGCGAGACCCACGCTCACCGGCTCCAGATTTATCAGCAATAAACCAGCCAGCCGGA
AGGGCCGAGCGCAGAAGTGGTCCTGCAACTTTATCCGCCTCCATCCAGTCTATTAATTGTTGCCGGGAAG
CTAGAGTAAGTAGTTCGCCAGTTAATAGTTTGCGCAACGTTGTTGCCATTGCTACAGGCATCGTGGTGTC
ACGCTCGTCGTTTGGTATGGCTTCATTCAGCTCCGGTTCCCAACGATCAAGGCGAGTTACATGATCCCCC
ATGTTGTGCAAAAAAGCGGTTAGCTCCTTCGGTCCTCCGATCGTTGTCAGAAGTAAGTTGGCCGCAGTGT
TATCACTCATGGTTATGGCAGCACTGCATAATTCTCTTACTGTCATGCCATCCGTAAGATGCTTTTCTGT
GACTGGTGAGTACTCAACCAAGTCATTCTGAGAATAGTGTATGCGGCGACCGAGTTGCTCTTGCCCGGCG
TCAATACGGGATAATACCGCGCCACATAGCAGAACTTTAAAAGTGCTCATCATTGGAAAACGTTCTTCGG
GGCGAAAACTCTCAAGGATCTTACCGCTGTTGAGATCCAGTTCGATGTAACCCACTCGTGCACCCAACTG
ATCTTCAGCATCTTTTACTTTCACCAGCGTTTCTGGGTGAGCAAAAACAGGAAGGCAAAATGCCGCAAAA
AAGGGAATAAGGGCGACACGGAAATGTTGAATACTCATACTCTTCCTTTTTCAATATTATTGAAGCATTT
ATCAGGGTTATTGTCTCATGAGCGGATACATATTTGAATGTATTTAGAAAAATAAACAAATAGGGGTTCC
GCGCACATTTCCCCGAAAAGTGCCACCTGACGTCTAAGAAACCATTATTATCATGACATTAACCTATAAA
AATAGGCGTATCACGAGGCCCTTTCGTCTCGCGCGTTTCGGTGATGACGGTGAAAACCTCTGACACATGC
AGCTCCCGGAGACGGTCACAGCTTGTCTGTAAGCGGATGCCGGGAGCAGACAAGCCCGTCAGGGCGCGTC
AGCGGGTGTTGGCGGGTGTCGGGGCTGGCTTAACTATGCGGCATCAGAGCAGATTGTACTGAGAGTGCAC
CATATGCGGTGTGAAATACCGCACAGATGCGTAAGGAGAAAATACCGCATCAGGCGCCATTCGCCATTCA
GGCTGCGCAACTGTTGGGAAGGGCGATCGGTGCGGGCCTCTTCGCTATTACGCCAGGGGAGGCAGAGATT
GCAGTAAGCTGAGATCGCAGCACTGCACTCCAGCCTGGGCGACAGAGTAAGACTCTGTCTCAAAAATAAA
ATAAATAAATCAATCAGATATTCCAATCTTTTCCTTTATTTATTTATTTATTTTCTATTTTGGAAACACA
GTCCTTCCTTATTCCAGAATTACACATATATTCTATTTTTCTTTATATGCTCCAGTTTTTTTTAGACCTT
CACCTGAAATGTGTGTATACAAAATCTAGGCCAGTCCAGCAGAGCCTAAAGGTAAAAAATAAAATAATAA
AAAATAAATAAAATCTAGCTCACTCCTTCACATCAAAATGGAGATACAGCTGTTAGCATTAAATACCAAA
TAACCCATCTTGTCCTCAATAATTTTAAGCGCCTCTCTCCACCACATCTAACTCCTGTCAAAGGCATGTG
CCCCTTCCGGGCGCTCTGCTGTGCTGCCAACCAACTGGCATGTGGACTCTGCAGGGTCCCTAACTGCCAA
GCCCCACAGTGTGCCCTGAGGCTGCCCCTTCCTTCTAGCGGCTGCCCCCACTCGGCTTTGCTTTCCCTAG
TTTCAGTTACTTGCGTTCAGCCAAGGTCTGAAACTAGGTGCGCACAGAGCGGTAAGACTGCGAGAGAAAG
AGACCAGCTTTACAGGGGGTTTATCACAGTGCACCCTGACAGTCGTCAGCCTCACAGGGGGTTTATCACA
TTGCACCCTGACAGTCGTCAGCCTCACAGGGGGTTTATCACAGTGCACCCTTACAATCATTCCATTTGAT
TCACAATTTTTTTAGTCTCTACTGTGCCTAACTTGTAAGTTAAATTTGATCAGAGGTGTGTTCCCAGAGG
GGAAAACAGTATATACAGGGTTCAGTACTATCGCATTTCAGGCCTCCACCTGGGTCTTGGAATGTGTCCC
CCGAGGGGTGATGACTACCTCAGTTGGATCTCCACAGGTCACAGTGACACAAGATAACCAAGACACCTCC
CAAGGCTACCACAATGGGCCGCCCTCCACGTGCACATGGCCGGAGGAACTGCCATGTCGGAGGTGCAAGC
ACACCTGCGCATCAGAGTCCTTGGTGTGGAGGGAGGGACCAGCGCAGCTTCCAGCCATCCACCTGATGAA
CAGAACCTAGGGAAAGCCCCAGTTCTACTTACACCAGGAAAGGCTGGAAGGGCTAATTTGGTCCCAAAAA
AGACAAGAGATCCTTGATCTGTGGATCTACCACACACAAGGCTACTTCCCTGATTGGCAGAACTACACAC
CAGGGCCAGGGATCAGATATCCACTGACCTTTGGATGGTGCTTCAAGTTAGTACCAGTTGAACCAGAGCA
AGTAGAAGAGGCCAATGAAGGAGAGAACAACAGCTTGTTACACCCTATGAGCCAGCATGGGATGGAGGAC
CCGGAGGGAGAAGTATTAGTGTGGAAGTTTGACAGCCTCCTAGCATTTCGTCACATGGCCCGAGAGCTGC
ATCCGGAGTACTACAAAGACTGCTGACATCGAGCTTTCTACAAGGGACTTTCCGCTGGGGACTTTCCAGG
GAGGTGTGGCCTGGGCGGGACTGGGGAGTGGCGAGCCCTCAGATGCTACATATAAGCAGCTGCTTTTTGC
CTGTACTGGGTCTCTCTGGTTAGACCAGATCTGAGCCTGGGAGCTCTCTGGCTAACTAGGGAACCCACTG
CTTAAGCCTCAATAAAGCTTGCCTTGAGTGCTCAAAGTAGTGTGTGCCCGTCTGTTGTGTGACTCTGGTA
ACTAGAGATCCCTCAGACCCTTTTAGTCAGTGTGGAAAATCTCTAGCAGTGGCGCCCGAACAGGGACTTG
AAAGCGAAAGTAAAGCCAGAGGAGATCTCTCGACGCAGGACTCGGCTTGCTGAAGCGCGCACGGCAAGAG
GCGAGGGGCGGCGACTGGTGAGTACGCCAAAAATTTTGACTAGCGGAGGCTAGAAGGAGAGAGATGGGTG
CGAGAGCGTCGGTATTAAGCGGGGGAGAATTAGATAAATGGGAAAAAATTCGGTTAAGGCCAGGGGGAAA
GAAACAATATAAACTAAAACATATAGTATGGGCAAGCAGGGAGCTAGAACGATTCGCAGTTAATCCTGGC
CTTTTAGAGACATCAGAAGGCTGTAGACAAATACTGGGACAGCTACAACCATCCCTTCAGACAGGATCAG
AAGAACTTAGATCATTATATAATACAATAGCAGTCCTCTATTGTGTGCATCAAAGGATAGATGTAAAAGA
CACCAAGGAAGCCTTAGATAAGATAGAGGAAGAGCAAAACAAAAGTAAGAAAAAGGCACAGCAAGCAGCA
GCTGACACAGGAAACAACAGCCAGGTCAGCCAAAATTACCCTATAGTGCAGAACCTCCAGGGGCAAATGG
TACATCAGGCCATATCACCTAGAACTTTAAATGCATGGGTAAAAGTAGTAGAAGAGAAGGCTTTCAGCCC
AGAAGTAATACCCATGTTTTCAGCATTATCAGAAGGAGCCACCCCACAAGATTTCCAGTAAAAACAGTAC
ATACAGACAATGGCAGCAATTTCACCAGTACTACAGTTAAGGCCGCCTGTTGGTGGGCGGGGATCAAGCA
GGAATTTGGCATTCCCTACAATCCCCAAAGTCAAGGAGTAATAGAATCTATGAATAAAGAATTAAAGAAA
ATTATAGGACAGGTAAGAGATCAGGCTGAACATCTTAAGACAGCAGTACAAATGGCAGTATTCATCCACA
ATTTTAAAAGAAAAGGGGGGATTGGGGGGTACAGTGCAGGGGAAAGAATAGTAGACATAATAGCAACAGA
CATACAAACTAAAGAATTACAAAAACAAATTACAAAAATTCAAAATTTTCGGGTTTATTACAGGGACAGC
AGAGATCCAGTTTGGAAAGGACCAGCAAAGCTCCTCTGGAAAGGTGAAGGGGCAGTAGTAATACAAGATA
ATAGTGACATAAAAGTAGTGCCAAGAAGAAAAGCAAAGATCATCAGGGATTATGGAAAACAGATGGCAGG
TGATGATTGTGTGGCAAGTAGACAGGATGAGGATTAACACATGGAAAAGATTAGTAAAACACCATATGGG
ATTGGAAGCCATAATAAGAATTCTGCAACAACTGCTGTTTATCCATTTCAGAATTGGGTGTCGACATAGC
AGAATAGGCGTTACTCGACAGAGGAGAGCAAGAAATGGAGCCAGTAGATCCTAGACTAGAGCCCTGGAAG
CATCCAGGAAGTCAGCCTAAAACTGCTTGTACCAATTGCTATTGTAAAAAGTGTTGCTTTCATTGCCAAG
TTTGTTTCATGACAAAAGCCTTAGGCATCTCCTATGGCAGGAAGAAGCGGAGACAGCGACGAAGAGCTCA
TCAGAACAGTCAGACTCATCAAGCTTCTCTATCAAAGCAGTAAGTAGTACATGGGCGCGCCCATGTGGCA
GGAAGTAGGAAAAGCAATGTATGCCCCTCCCATCAGTGGACAAATTAGATGTTCATCAAATATTACTGGG
CTGCTATTAACAAGAGATGGTGGTAATAACAACAATGGGTCCGAGATCTTCAGACCTGGAGGAGGCGATA
TGAGGGACAATTGGAGAAGTGAATTATATAAATATAAAGTAGTAAAAATTGAACCATTAGGAGTAGCACC
CACCAAGGCAAAGAGAAGAGTGGTGCAGAGAGAAAAAAGAGCAGTGGGAATAGGAGCTTTGTTCCTTGGG
TTCTTGGGAGCAGCAGGAAGCACTATGGGCGCAGCGTCAATGACGCTGACGGTACAGGCCAGACAATTAT
TGTCTGATATAGTGCAGCAGCAGAACAATTTGCTGAGGGCTATTGAGGCGCAACAGCATCTGTTGCAACT
CACAGTCTGGGGCATCAAACAGCTCCAGGCAAGAATCCTGGCTGTGGAAAGATACCTAAAGGATCAACAG
CTCCTGGGGATTTGGGGTTGCTCTGGAAAACTCATTTGCACCACTGCTGTGCCTTGGAATGCTAGTTGGA
GTAATAAATCTCTGGAA
